Addgene plasmid #251134: pCX:Gachapin-4B-P2A-EBFP2-NLS
Purpose: Gachapin-B with a transfection marker EBFP2-NLS
Depositing lab: Takeharu Nagai. Depositing organization: The University of Osaka. Publication: Fluorescent indicators for visualizing dynamic contact between cells and between processes originating from a single cell. Kanadome T, Hoshino N, Jitsuki S, Hashimoto H, Yagi T, Nagai T. Cell Rep Methods. 2026 Jan 23:101292. doi: 10.1016/j.crmeth.2025.101292. PubMed 41579865.
Backbone
  Vector backbone: pCX
  Backbone size w/o insert (bp): 4692
  Total vector size (bp): 7251
  Vector type: Mammalian Expression
Growth in bacteria
  Bacterial resistance: Ampicillin, 100 μg/mL
  Growth temperature: 37°C
  Growth strain: DH5alpha
  Copy number: High Copy
Gene/Insert
  Gene/Insert name: Gachapin-4B
  Species: Synthetic
  Insert size (bp): 2559
  Promoter: Chicken β-actin promoter
  Tag / fusion protein: P2A-EBFP2-NLS (C terminal on insert)
  Cloning method: Restriction Enzyme; 5′ cloning site EcoRI (not destroyed); 3′ cloning site BglII (not destroyed)
  Sequencing primers: 5′ CTTCTGGCGTGTGACCGG; 3′ GCTTCATGATGTCCCCAT
Resource information
  A portion of this plasmid was derived from a plasmid made by: Kanadome et al. Commun Biol. 2022. doi: 10.1038/s42003-022-04023-2
Terms and licenses: Academic/Nonprofit Terms; Industry Terms: Not Available to Industry
How to cite: pCX:Gachapin-4B-P2A-EBFP2-NLS was a gift from Takeharu Nagai (Addgene plasmid # 251134 ; http://n2t.net/addgene:251134 ; RRID:Addgene_251134)
