[The description below was written by a language model from this plasmid's Addgene catalogue record and pLannotate feature annotations shown in this document.]
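Description:
pCX:Gachapin-4B-P2A-EBFP2-NLS is a mammalian expression plasmid of about 7.25 kb built on the pCX backbone. It is propagated in E. coli through a high-copy ColE1/pUC-type origin and selected with ampicillin via the β-lactamase gene and its own promoter. Expression in mammalian cells is driven by the CAG-style arrangement typical of pCX: the human cytomegalovirus immediate early enhancer, the chicken β-actin promoter and a chimeric chicken β-actin/rabbit β-globin intron, with a rabbit β-globin polyadenylation signal terminating the transcript. The backbone also carries an SV40 origin of replication with a partial SV40 promoter and SV40 poly(A) signal, plus remnants of the lac promoter/operator region.

The synthetic insert of roughly 2.6 kb, cloned between EcoRI and BglII, encodes Gachapin-4B, one of a family of fluorescent indicators reported for visualizing dynamic contact between cells and between processes of a single cell. Automated annotation of the open reading frame detects a short fragment matching mouse acrosin at the N-terminus, likely a secretion signal, then a region matched to the Discosoma-derived tandem-dimer protein tdTomato, followed by a fragment of mouse Thy1.1, a GPI-anchored surface glycoprotein, suggesting the indicator is displayed on the outer cell surface. The record does not explain how the indicator domain differs from standard tdTomato or how contact is sensed. Downstream, a P2A self-cleaving peptide links the indicator to EBFP2 fused to the SV40 large T nuclear localization signal, so that a single transcript yields a separate nuclear blue marker identifying transfected cells expressing the Gachapin-B component.
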