Features (pLannotate 1.2.2; 21 found; start..end, strand, type, name):
      4..383     +  enhancer       CMV enhancer: human cytomegalovirus immediate early enhancer
    385..663     +  promoter       chicken β-actin promoter: No description available
    664..1680    +  intron         chimeric intron: chimera between introns from chicken β-actin and rabbit β-globin
   1678..1749    +  CDS            HBB (fragment): HBB_LEPEU - Experimental evidence at protein level: Swiss-Prot protein existence level 1. Involved in oxygen transport from the lung to the various peripheral tissues. From Lepus europaeus (European hare).
   1741..1812    +  CDS            Acr (fragment): ACRO_MOUSE - Experimental evidence at protein level: Swiss-Prot protein existence level 1. Acrosin is the major protease of mammalian spermatozoa. It is a serine protease of trypsin-like cleavage specificity, it is synthesized in a zymogen form, proacrosin and stored in the acrosome. From Mus musculus (Mouse).
   1843..3246    +  CDS            tdTomato: tdTomato is a basic (constitutively fluorescent) orange fluorescent protein published in 2004, derived from Discosoma sp.. It is reported to be a somewhat slowly-maturing tandem dimer with low acid sensitivity.
   3375..3468    +  CDS            Thy1.1 (fragment): mouse GPI-anchored cell surface glycoprotein of the immunoglobulin superfamily This allele of Thy1 is also known as CD90.1.
   3538..4251    +  CDS            EBFP2: EBFP2 is a basic (constitutively fluorescent) blue fluorescent protein published in 2007, derived from Aequorea victoria. It is reported to be a rapidly-maturing monomer with moderate acid sensitivity.
   4258..4278    +  CDS            SV40 NLS: nuclear localization signal of SV40 (simian virus 40) large T antigen
   4350..4405    +  polyA_signal   β-globin poly(A) signal: rabbit β-globin polyadenylation signal (Gil and Proudfoot, 1987)
   4790..4806    -  protein_bind   lac operator: The lac repressor binds to the lac operator to inhibit transcription in E. coli. This inhibition can be relieved by adding lactose or isopropyl-β-D-thiogalactopyranoside (IPTG). lac repressor encoded by lacI
   4814..4844    -  promoter       lac promoter: promoter for the E. coli lac operon
   4859..4880    -  protein_bind   CAP binding site: CAP binding activates transcription in the presence of cAMP. E. coli catabolite activator protein
   4893..4932    -  CDS            lacI (fragment): lac repressor; lacI; The lac repressor binds to the lac operator to inhibit transcription in E. coli. This inhibition can be relieved by adding lactose or isopropyl-β-D-thiogalactopyranoside (IPTG).
   4939..4961    +  promoter       SV40 promoter (fragment): SV40 enhancer and early promoter
   4985..5120    +  rep_origin     SV40 ori: SV40 origin of replication
   5140..5274    +  polyA_signal   SV40 poly(A) signal: SV40 polyadenylation signal
   5276..5330    -  CDS            lacI (fragment): lac repressor; lacI; The lac repressor binds to the lac operator to inhibit transcription in E. coli. This inhibition can be relieved by adding lactose or isopropyl-β-D-thiogalactopyranoside (IPTG).
   5513..6101    -  rep_origin     ori: high-copy-number ColE1/pMB1/pBR322/pUC origin of replication
   6272..7132    -  CDS            AmpR: β-lactamase; bla; confers resistance to ampicillin, carbenicillin, and related antibiotics
   7133..7237    -  promoter       AmpR promoter: bla
>Addgene plasmid #251134 | pCX:Gachapin-4B-P2A-EBFP2-NLS | addgene full sequence | sequence record 500367 | Addgene NGS Result
GTCGACATTGATTATTGACTAGTTATTAATAGTAATCAATTACGGGGTCATTAGTTCATAGCCCATATAT
GGAGTTCCGCGTTACATAACTTACGGTAAATGGCCCGCCTGGCTGACCGCCCAACGACCCCCGCCCATTG
ACGTCAATAATGACGTATGTTCCCATAGTAACGCCAATAGGGACTTTCCATTGACGTCAATGGGTGGAGT
ATTTACGGTAAACTGCCCACTTGGCAGTACATCAAGTGTATCATATGCCAAGTACGCCCCCTATTGACGT
CAATGACGGTAAATGGCCCGCCTGGCATTATGCCCAGTACATGACCTTATGGGACTTTCCTACTTGGCAG
TACATCTACGTATTAGTCATCGCTATTACCATGGTCGAGGTGAGCCCCACGTTCTGCTTCACTCTCCCCA
TCTCCCCCCCCTCCCCACCCCCAATTTTGTATTTATTTATTTTTTAATTATTTTGTGCAGCGATGGGGGC
GGGGGGGGGGGGGGGGGCGCGCGCCAGGCGGGGCGGGGCGGGGCGAGGGGCGGGGCGGGGCGAGGCGGAG
AGGTGCGGCGGCAGCCAATCAGAGCGGCGCGCTCCGAAAGTTTCCTTTTATGGCGAGGCGGCGGCGGCGG
CGGCCCTATAAAAAGCGAAGCGCGCGGCGGGCGGGAGTCGCTGCGCGCTGCCTTCGCCCCGTGCCCCGCT
CCGCCGCCGCCTCGCGCCGCCCGCCCCGGCTCTGACTGACCGCGTTACTCCCACAGGTGAGCGGGCGGGA
CGGCCCTTCTCCTCCGGGCTGTAATTAGCGCTTGGTTTAATGACGGCTTGTTTCTTTTCTGTGGCTGCGT
GAAAGCCTTGAGGGGCTCCGGGAGGGCCCTTTGTGCGGGGGGAGCGGCTCGGGGGGTGCGTGCGTGTGTG
TGTGCGTGGGGAGCGCCGCGTGCGGCTCCGCGCTGCCCGGCGGCTGTGAGCGCTGCGGGCGCGGCGCGGG
GCTTTGTGCGCTCCGCAGTGTGCGCGAGGGGAGCGCGGCCGGGGGCGGTGCCCCGCGGTGCGGGGGGGGC
TGCGAGGGGAACAAAGGCTGCGTGCGGGGTGTGTGCGTGGGGGGGTGAGCAGGGGGTGTGGGCGCGTCGG
TCGGGCTGCAACCCCCCCTGCACCCCCCTCCCCGAGTTGCTGAGCACGGCCCGGCTTCGGGTGCGGGGCT
CCGTACGGGGCGTGGCGCGGGGCTCGCCGTGCCGGGCGGGGGGTGGCGGCAGGTGGGGGTGCCGGGCGGG
GCGGGGCCGCCTCGGGCCGGGGAGGGCTCGGGGGAGGGGCGCGGCGGCCCCCGGAGCGCCGGCGGCTGTC
GAGGCGCGGCGAGCCGCAGCCATTGCCTTTTATGGTAATCGTGCGAGAGGGCGCAGGGACTTCCTTTGTC
CCAAATCTGTGCGGAGCCGAAATCTGGGAGGCGCCGCCGCACCCCCTCTAGCGGGCGCGGGGCGAAGCGG
TGCGGCGCCGGCAGGAAGGAAATGGGCGGGGAGGGCCTTCGTGCGTCGCCGCGCCGCCGTCCCCTTCTCC
CTCTCCAGCCTCGGGGCTGTCCGCGGGGGGACGGCTGCCTTCGGGGGGGACGGGGCAGGGCGGGGTTCGG
CTTCTGGCGTGTGACCGGCGGCTCTAGAGCCTCTGCTAACCATGTTCATGCCTTCTTCTTTTTCCTACAG
CTCCTGGGCAACGTGCTGGTTATTGTGCTGTCTCATCATTTTGGCAAAGAATTCGCCACCATGGTAGAGA
TGCTGCCAACTGTCGCTGTGCTGGTCTTGGCAGTGTCCGTGGTTGCCAAGGATAACACCACGCTGCAGGA
GTTCGCCACCGCTAGCGCTACAATCAAAGAGTTTATGCGGTTCAAGGTCCGCATGGAAGGGAGTATGAAT
GGACATGAGTTCGAGATTGAAGGCGAAGGGGAGGGAAGGCCATACGAAGGTACACAAACTGCCAAGCTCA
AAGTAACCAAAGGTGGACCATTGCCCTTTGCATGGGACATACTCTCTCCACAGATCATGTATGGCAGCAA
GGCATATGTACGCCACCCTGCCGATATCCCCGATTACAAGAAATTGCCCTTTCCTGAGGGGTTCAAATGG
GAAAGGGTAATGAATTTTGAGGATGGGGGGCTTGTAACCGTTACCCAGGACTCTTCTCTGCAAGACGGCA
CCCTGATATGCAAGGTTAAAATTCGCGGCACTAATTTCCCTCCTGATGGGCCAGTGATGCAAAAGAAAAC
AATGGGATGGGAAGCCTCAACAGAGATGCTGTATCCCAAAGACGGGGTATTGAAGGGCCATAGCTATCAA
GCACTGAAACTTAAGGATGGTGGGCACTACCTGGTCGAGTTTGAGACAATATATATGGCAAAGAAACCAG
TACAGCTCCCTGGGGACTATTGTGTCGACACAAAACTCGACATCACATCCCACAATGAAGACTATACTAT
TGTGGAGCAATATGGAAGGAGTGAGGGACGGCATCGGCTTGGGATGGACGAGCGCTATAAGGGCGGTTCA
GGTGGTTCTGGTGGTAGCGGCGGATCAGGAGGTTCCGGTGGCAGTGCTAGCGCTACAATCAAAGAGTTTA
TGCGGTTCAAGGTCCGCATGGAAGGGAGTATGAATGGACATGAGTTCGAGATTGAAGGCGAAGGGGAGGG
AAGGCCATACGAAGGTACACAAACTGCCAAGCTCAAAGTAACCAAAGGTGGACCATTGCCCTTTGCATGG
GACATACTCTCTCCACAGATCATGTATGGCAGCAAGGCATATGTACGCCACCCTGCCGATATCCCCGATT
ACAAGAAATTGCCCTTTCCTGAGGGGTTCAAATGGGAAAGGGTAATGAATTTTGAGGATGGGGGGCTTGT
AACCGTTACCCAGGACTCTTCTCTGCAAGACGGCACCCTGATATGCAAGGTTAAAATTCGCGGCACTAAT
TTCCCTCCTGATGGGCCAGTGATGCAAAAGAAAACAATGGGATGGGAAGCCTCAACAGAGATGCTGTATC
CCAAAGACGGGGTATTGAAGGGCCATAGCTATCAAGCACTGAAACTTAAGGATGGTGGGCACTACCTGGT
CGAGTTTGAGACAATATATATGGCAAAGAAACCAGTACAGCTCCCTGGGGACTATTGTGTCGACACAAAA
CTCGACATCACATCCCACAATGAAGACTATACTATTGTGGAGCAATATGGAAGGAGTGAGGGACGGCATC
GGCTTGGGATGGACGAGCGCTATAAGGGCGGTTCAGGTGGTTCTGGTGGTAGCGGCGGATCAGGAGGTTC
CGGTGGCAGTGGTACCGGCAGCACCTCCGGGAGCGGAAAGCCCGGATCTGGAGAGGGCTCTACCAAAGGG
TCCGGACTGGAGAATGGCGGCATAAGCCTGCTGGTTCAGAACACATCCTGGATGCTGCTGCTGCTGCTTT
CCCTCTCCCTCCTCCAAGCCCTGGACTTCATTTCTCTGGGATCCGGTGGCGCGACAAACTTTAGCTTGCT
GAAGCAAGCTGGTGACGTTGAGGAGAATCCCGGACCAGTGAGCAAGGGCGAGGAGCTGTTCACCGGGGTG
GTGCCCATCCTGGTCGAGCTGGACGGCGACGTAAACGGCCACAAGTTCAGCGTGAGGGGCGAGGGCGAGG
GCGATGCCACCAACGGCAAGCTGACCCTGAAGTTCATCTGCACCACCGGCAAGCTGCCCGTGCCCTGGCC
CACCCTCGTGACCACCCTGAGCCACGGCGTGCAGTGCTTCGCCCGCTACCCCGACCACATGAAGCAGCAC
GACTTCTTCAAGTCCGCCATGCCCGAAGGCTACGTCCAGGAGCGCACCATCTTCTTCAAGGACGACGGCA
CCTACAAGACCCGCGCCGAGGTGAAGTTCGAGGGCGACACCCTGGTGAACCGCATCGAGCTGAAGGGCGT
CGACTTCAAGGAGGACGGCAACATCCTGGGGCACAAGCTGGAGTACAACTTCAACAGCCACAACATCTAT
ATCATGGCCGTCAAGCAGAAGAACGGCATCAAGGTGAACTTCAAGATCCGCCACAACGTGGAGGACGGCA
GCGTGCAGCTCGCCGACCACTACCAGCAGAACACCCCCATCGGCGACGGCCCCGTGCTGCTGCCCGACAG
CCACTACCTGAGCACCCAGTCCGTGCTGAGCAAAGACCCCAACGAGAAGCGCGATCACATGGTCCTGCTG
GAGTTCCGCACCGCCGCCGGGATCACTCTCGGCATGGACGAGCTGTACAAGGGCGGTCCAAAAAAGAAGA
GAAAGGTATGAAGATCTTTTTCCCTCTGCCAAAAATTATGGGGACATCATGAAGCCCCTTGAGCATCTGA
CTTCTGGCTAATAAAGGAAATTTATTTTCATTGCAATAGTGTGTTGGAATTTTTTGTGTCTCTCACTCGG
AAGGACATATGGGAGGGCAAATCATTTAAAACATCAGAATGAGTATTTGGTTTAGAGTTTGGCAACATAT
GCCCATATGCTGGCTGCCATGAACAAAGGTTGGCTATAAAGAGGTCATCAGTATATGAAACAGCCCCCTG
CTGTCCATTCCTTATTCCATAGAAAAGCCTTGACTTGAGGTTAGATTTTTTTTATATTTTGTTTTGTGTT
ATTTTTTTCTTTAACATCCCTAAAATTTTCCTTACATGTTTTACTAGCCAGATTTTTCCTCCTCTCCTGA
CTACTCCCAGTCATAGCTGTCCCTCTTCTCTTATGGAGATCCCTCGACCTGCAGCCCAAGCTTGGCGTAA
TCATGGTCATAGCTGTTTCCTGTGTGAAATTGTTATCCGCTCACAATTCCACACAACATACGAGCCGGAA
GCATAAAGTGTAAAGCCTGGGGTGCCTAATGAGTGAGCTAACTCACATTAATTGCGTTGCGCTCACTGCC
CGCTTTCCAGTCGGGAAACCTGTCGTGCCAGCGGATCCGCATCTCAATTAGTCAGCAACCATAGTCCCGC
CCCTAACTCCGCCCATCCCGCCCCTAACTCCGCCCAGTTCCGCCCATTCTCCGCCCCATGGCTGACTAAT
TTTTTTTATTTATGCAGAGGCCGAGGCCGCCTCGGCCTCTGAGCTATTCCAGAAGTAGTGAGGAGGCTTT
TTTGGAGGCCTAGGCTTTTGCAAAAAGCTAACTTGTTTATTGCAGCTTATAATGGTTACAAATAAAGCAA
TAGCATCACAAATTTCACAAATAAAGCATTTTTTTCACTGCATTCTAGTTGTGGTTTGTCCAAACTCATC
AATGTATCTTATCATGTCTGGATCCGCTGCATTAATGAATCGGCCAACGCGCGGGGAGAGGCGGTTTGCG
TATTGGGCGCTCTTCCGCTTCCTCGCTCACTGACTCGCTGCGCTCGGTCGTTCGGCTGCGGCGAGCGGTA
TCAGCTCACTCAAAGGCGGTAATACGGTTATCCACAGAATCAGGGGATAACGCAGGAAAGAACATGTGAG
CAAAAGGCCAGCAAAAGGCCAGGAACCGTAAAAAGGCCGCGTTGCTGGCGTTTTTCCATAGGCTCCGCCC
CCCTGACGAGCATCACAAAAATCGACGCTCAAGTCAGAGGTGGCGAAACCCGACAGGACTATAAAGATAC
CAGGCGTTTCCCCCTGGAAGCTCCCTCGTGCGCTCTCCTGTTCCGACCCTGCCGCTTACCGGATACCTGT
CCGCCTTTCTCCCTTCGGGAAGCGTGGCGCTTTCTCATAGCTCACGCTGTAGGTATCTCAGTTCGGTGTA
GGTCGTTCGCTCCAAGCTGGGCTGTGTGCACGAACCCCCCGTTCAGCCCGACCGCTGCGCCTTATCCGGT
AACTATCGTCTTGAGTCCAACCCGGTAAGACACGACTTATCGCCACTGGCAGCAGCCACTGGTAACAGGA
TTAGCAGAGCGAGGTATGTAGGCGGTGCTACAGAGTTCTTGAAGTGGTGGCCTAACTACGGCTACACTAG
AAGAACAGTATTTGGTATCTGCGCTCTGCTGAAGCCAGTTACCTTCGGAAAAAGAGTTGGTAGCTCTTGA
TCCGGCAAACAAACCACCGCTGGTAGCGGTGGTTTTTTTGTTTGCAAGCAGCAGATTACGCGCAGAAAAA
AAGGATCTCAAGAAGATCCTTTGATCTTTTCTACGGGGTCTGACGCTCAGTGGAACGAAAACTCACGTTA
AGGGATTTTGGTCATGAGATTATCAAAAAGGATCTTCACCTAGATCCTTTTAAATTAAAAATGAAGTTTT
AAATCAATCTAAAGTATATATGAGTAAACTTGGTCTGACAGTTACCAATGCTTAATCAGTGAGGCACCTA
TCTCAGCGATCTGTCTATTTCGTTCATCCATAGTTGCCTGACTCCCCGTCGTGTAGATAACTACGATACG
GGAGGGCTTACCATCTGGCCCCAGTGCTGCAATGATACCGCGAGACCCACGCTCACCGGCTCCAGATTTA
TCAGCAATAAACCAGCCAGCCGGAAGGGCCGAGCGCAGAAGTGGTCCTGCAACTTTATCCGCCTCCATCC
AGTCTATTAATTGTTGCCGGGAAGCTAGAGTAAGTAGTTCGCCAGTTAATAGTTTGCGCAACGTTGTTGC
CATTGCTACAGGCATCGTGGTGTCACGCTCGTCGTTTGGTATGGCTTCATTCAGCTCCGGTTCCCAACGA
TCAAGGCGAGTTACATGATCCCCCATGTTGTGCAAAAAAGCGGTTAGCTCCTTCGGTCCTCCGATCGTTG
TCAGAAGTAAGTTGGCCGCAGTGTTATCACTCATGGTTATGGCAGCACTGCATAATTCTCTTACTGTCAT
GCCATCCGTAAGATGCTTTTCTGTGACTGGTGAGTACTCAACCAAGTCATTCTGAGAATAGTGTATGCGG
CGACCGAGTTGCTCTTGCCCGGCGTCAATACGGGATAATACCGCGCCACATAGCAGAACTTTAAAAGTGC
TCATCATTGGAAAACGTTCTTCGGGGCGAAAACTCTCAAGGATCTTACCGCTGTTGAGATCCAGTTCGAT
GTAACCCACTCGTGCACCCAACTGATCTTCAGCATCTTTTACTTTCACCAGCGTTTCTGGGTGAGCAAAA
ACAGGAAGGCAAAATGCCGCAAAAAAGGGAATAAGGGCGACACGGAAATGTTGAATACTCATACTCTTCC
TTTTTCAATATTATTGAAGCATTTATCAGGGTTATTGTCTCATGAGCGGATACATATTTGAATGTATTTA
GAAAAATAAACAAATAGGGGTTCCGCGCACATTTCCCCGAAAAGTGCCACCTGG
