>Addgene plasmid #251134 | pCX:Gachapin-4B-P2A-EBFP2-NLS | depositor partial sequence | sequence record 495697 | The coding sequence is covered
CTTCTGGCGTGTGACCGGCGGCTCTAGAGCCTCTGCTAACCATGTTCATGCCTTCTTCTTTTTCCTACAG
CTCCTGGGCAACGTGCTGGTTGTTGTGCTGTCTCATCATTTTGGCAAAGAATTCGCCACCATGGTAGAGA
TGCTGCCAACTGTCGCTGTGCTGGTCTTGGCAGTGTCCGTGGTTGCCAAGGATAACACCACGCTGCAGGA
GTTCGCCACCGCTAGCGCTACAATCAAAGAGTTTATGCGGTTCAAGGTCCGCATGGAAGGGAGTATGAAT
GGACATGAGTTCGAGATTGAAGGCGAAGGGGAGGGAAGGCCATACGAAGGTACACAAACTGCCAAGCTCA
AAGTAACCAAAGGTGGACCATTGCCCTTTGCATGGGACATACTCTCTCCACAGATCATGTATGGCAGCAA
GGCATATGTACGCCACCCTGCCGATATCCCCGATTACAAGAAATTGCCCTTTCCTGAGGGGTTCAAATGG
GAAAGGGTAATGAATTTTGAGGATGGGGGGCTTGTAACCGTTACCCAGGACTCTTCTCTGCAAGACGGCA
CCCTGATATGCAAGGTTAAAATTCGCGGCACTAATTTCCCTCCTGATGGGCCAGTGATGCAAAAGAAAAC
AATGGGATGGGAAGCCTCAACAGAGATGCTGTATCCCAAAGACGGGGTATTGAAGGGCCATAGCTATCAA
GCACTGAAACTTAAGGATGGTGGGCACTACCTGGTCGAGTTTGAGACAATATATATGGCAAAGAAACCAG
TACAGCTCCCTGGGGACTATTGTGTCGACACAAAACTCGACATCACATCCCACAATGAAGACTATACTAT
TGTGGAGCAATATGGAAGGAGTGAGGGACGGCATCGGCTTGGGATGGACGAGCGCTATAAGGGCGGTTCA
GGTGGTTCTGGTGGTAGCGGCGGATCAGGAGGTTCCGGTGGCAGTGCTAGCGCTACAATCAAAGAGTTTA
TGCGGTTCAAGGTCCGCATGGAAGGGAGTATGAATGGACATGAGTTCGAGATTGAAGGCGAAGGGGAGGG
AAGGCCATACGAAGGTACACAAACTGCCAAGCTCAAAGTAACCAAAGGTGGACCATTGCCCTTTGCATGG
GACATACTCTCTCCACAGATCATGTATGGCAGCAAGGCATATGTACGCCACCCTGCCGATATCCCCGATT
ACAAGAAATTGCCCTTTCCTGAGGGGTTCAAATGGGAAAGGGTAATGAATTTTGAGGATGGGGGGCTTGT
AACCGTTACCCAGGACTCTTCTCTGCAAGACGGCACCCTGATATGCAAGGTTAAAATTCGCGGCACTAAT
TTCCCTCCTGATGGGCCAGTGATGCAAAAGAAAACAATGGGATGGGAAGCCTCAACAGAGATGCTGTATC
CCAAAGACGGGGTATTGAAGGGCCATAGCTATCAAGCACTGAAACTTAAGGATGGTGGGCACTACCTGGT
CGAGTTTGAGACAATATATATGGCAAAGAAACCAGTACAGCTCCCTGGGGACTATTGTGTCGACACAAAA
CTCGACATCACATCCCACAATGAAGACTATACTATTGTGGAGCAATATGGAAGGAGTGAGGGACGGCATC
GGCTTGGGATGGACGAGCGCTATAAGGGCGGTTCAGGTGGTTCTGGTGGTAGCGGCGGATCAGGAGGTTC
CGGTGGCAGTGGTACCGGCAGCACCTCCGGGAGCGGAAAGCCCGGATCTGGAGAGGGCTCTACCAAAGGG
TCCGGACTGGAGAATGGCGGCATAAGCCTGCTGGTTCAGAACACATCCTGGATGCTGCTGCTGCTGCTTT
CCCTCTCCCTCCTCCAAGCCCTGGACTTCATTTCTCTGGGATCCGGTGGCGCGACAAACTTTAGCTTGCT
GAAGCAAGCTGGTGACGTTGAGGAGAATCCCGGACCAGTGAGCAAGGGCGAGGAGCTGTTCACCGGGGTG
GTGCCCATCCTGGTCGAGCTGGACGGCGACGTAAACGGCCACAAGTTCAGCGTGAGGGGCGAGGGCGAGG
GCGATGCCACCAACGGCAAGCTGACCCTGAAGTTCATCTGCACCACCGGCAAGCTGCCCGTGCCCTGGCC
CACCCTCGTGACCACCCTGAGCCACGGCGTGCAGTGCTTCGCCCGCTACCCCGACCACATGAAGCAGCAC
GACTTCTTCAAGTCCGCCATGCCCGAAGGCTACGTCCAGGAGCGCACCATCTTCTTCAAGGACGACGGCA
CCTACAAGACCCGCGCCGAGGTGAAGTTCGAGGGCGACACCCTGGTGAACCGCATCGAGCTGAAGGGCGT
CGACTTCAAGGAGGACGGCAACATCCTGGGGCACAAGCTGGAGTACAACTTCAACAGCCACAACATCTAT
ATCATGGCCGTCAAGCAGAAGAACGGCATCAAGGTGAACTTCAAGATCCGCCACAACGTGGAGGACGGCA
GCGTGCAGCTCGCCGACCACTACCAGCAGAACACCCCCATCGGCGACGGCCCCGTGCTGCTGCCCGACAG
CCACTACCTGAGCACCCAGTCCGTGCTGAGCAAAGACCCCAACGAGAAGCGCGATCACATGGTCCTGCTG
GAGTTCCGCACCGCCGCCGGGATCACTCTCGGCATGGACGAGCTGTACAAGGGCGGTCCAAAAAAGAAGA
GAAAGGTATGAAGATCT
